Addgene plasmid #230742: AiP1946 - pAAV-AiE2481m-minBG-SYFP2-WPRE3-BGHpA
Purpose: AiE2481m is an enhancer sequence, designed to drive AAV-mediated transgene expression in specific populations of brain cells
Depositing lab: Allen Institute for Brain Science & Bosiljka Tasic. Depositing organization: Allen Institute. Publication: A suite of enhancer AAVs and transgenic mouse lines for genetic access to cortical cell types. Ben-Simon Y, Hooper M, Narayan S, Daigle TL, Dwivedi D, Way SW, Oster A, Stafford DA, Mich JK, Taormina MJ, Martinez RA, Opitz-Araya X, Roth JR, Alexander JR, Allen S, Amster A, Arbuckle J, Ayala A, Baker PM, Bakken TE, Barcelli T, Barta S, Bendrick J, Bertagnolli D, Bielstein C, Bishwakarma P, Bowlus J, Boyer G, Brouner K, Casian B, Casper T, Chakka AB, Chakrabarty R, Chance RK, Chavan S, Clark M, Colbert K, Collman F, Daniel S, Departee M, DiValentin P, Donadio N, Dotson N, Egdorf T, Fliss T, Gabitto M, Garcia J, Gary A, Gasperini M, Gloe J, Goldy J, Gore BB, Graybuck L, Greisman N, Haeseleer F, Halterman C, Haradon Z, Hastings SD, Helback O, Ho W, Hockemeyer D, Huang C, Huff S, Hunker A, Johansen N, Jones D, Juneau Z, Kalmbach B, Kannan M, Khem S, Kussick E, Kutsal R, Larsen R, Lee C, Lee AY, Leibly M, Lenz GH, Li S, Liang E, Lusk N, Madigan Z, Malloy J, Malone J, McCue R, Melchor J, Mollenkopf T, Moosman S, Morin E, Newman D, Ng L, Ngo K, Omstead V, Otto S, Oyama A, Pena N, Pham T, Phillips E, Pom CA, Potekhina L, Ransford S, Ray PL, Rette D, Reynoldson C, Rimorin C, Rocha D, Ruiz A, Sanchez REA, Sawyer L, Sedeno-Cortes A, Sevigny JP, Shapovalova N, Shepard N, Shulga L, Sigler AR, Siverts L, Soliman S, Somasundaram S, Staats B, Stewart K, Szelenyi E, Tieu M, Trader C, Tran A, van Velthoven CTJ, Walker M, Wang Y, Weed N, Wirthlin M, Wood T, Wynalda B, Yao Z, Zhou T, Ariza J, Dee N, Reding M, Ronellenfitch K, Mufti S, Sunkin SM, Smith KA, Esposito L, Waters J, Thyagarajan B, Yao S, Lein ES, Zeng H, Levi BP, Ngai J, Ting JT, Tasic B. Cell. 2025 May 16:S0092-8674(25)00513-6. doi: 10.1016/j.cell.2025.05.002. PubMed 40403729.
Backbone
  Vector backbone: pAAV2
  Vector type: AAV
Growth in bacteria
  Bacterial resistance: Ampicillin, 100 μg/mL
  Growth temperature: 37°C
  Growth strain: NEB Stable
  Copy number: High Copy
Gene/Insert
  Gene/Insert name: SYFP2
  Species: Synthetic
  Promoter: minBG
  Cloning method: Gibson Cloning
Terms and licenses: Academic/Nonprofit Terms; Industry Terms: Not Available to Industry
How to cite: AiP1946 - pAAV-AiE2481m-minBG-SYFP2-WPRE3-BGHpA was a gift from Allen Institute for Brain Science & Bosiljka Tasic (Addgene plasmid # 230742 ; http://n2t.net/addgene:230742 ; RRID:Addgene_230742)
