[The description below was written by a language model from this plasmid's Addgene catalogue record and pLannotate feature annotations shown in this document.]
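Description:
AiP1946 - pAAV-AiE2481m-minBG-SYFP2-WPRE3-BGHpA is an AAV transfer plasmid built on a pAAV2 backbone and intended for packaging into recombinant adeno-associated virus for gene delivery to the brain. In bacteria it is maintained as a high-copy plasmid through a ColE1/pUC-type origin and selected with ampicillin via the β-lactamase gene and its native promoter. An f1 phage origin is also present, along with small remnants of the pBR322 bom and rop regions that are leftovers of backbone ancestry rather than functional parts.

The payload sits between AAV2 inverted terminal repeats, which provide the signals for genome replication and encapsidation. The right ITR is annotated in full, whereas the left one is detected only as two short fragments, which may simply reflect the difficulty of sequencing and annotating these repeats. Within the cassette, the enhancer AiE2481m is placed upstream of a minimal beta-globin promoter (minBG). Neither element is annotated in the feature table, but the unannotated stretch between the left ITR and the reporter is where they would lie according to the construct name. The minimal promoter has little activity on its own, so transcription depends on the enhancer, which confers cell-type selectivity. The reporter is SYFP2, a rapidly maturing monomeric yellow fluorescent protein derived from Aequorea victoria. It is followed by WPRE3, a shortened woodchuck hepatitis virus posttranscriptional element (seen as two WPRE fragments) that boosts transcript expression while saving packaging space, and by the bovine growth hormone polyadenylation signal.

The construct is used to label specific populations of brain cells with fluorescence after AAV delivery. The record does not state which cell population AiE2481m targets.
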