Features (pLannotate 1.2.2; 14 found; start..end, strand, type, name):
     12..39      +  repeat_region  AAV2 ITR (fragment): inverted terminal repeat of adeno-associated virus serotype 2 inverted
     68..95      +  repeat_region  AAV2 ITR (fragment): inverted terminal repeat of adeno-associated virus serotype 2 inverted
    935..1651    +  CDS            SYFP2: SYFP2 is a basic (constitutively fluorescent) yellow fluorescent protein published in 2006, derived from Aequorea victoria. It is reported to be a very rapidly-maturing monomer with moderate acid sensitivity.
   1691..1848    +  misc_feature   WPRE (fragment): woodchuck hepatitis virus posttranscriptional regulatory element
   1854..1934    +  misc_feature   WPRE (fragment): woodchuck hepatitis virus posttranscriptional regulatory element
   1951..2062    +  polyA_signal   bGH poly(A) signal: bovine growth hormone polyadenylation signal
   2180..2320    +  repeat_region  AAV2 ITR: inverted terminal repeat of adeno-associated virus serotype 2 inverted
   2325..2376    -  misc_feature   bom (fragment): basis of mobility region from pBR322
   2395..2850    +  rep_origin     f1 ori (sequence partly withheld): f1 bacteriophage origin of replication; arrow indicates direction of (+) strand synthesis
   2851..2900    -  misc_feature   bom (fragment): basis of mobility region from pBR322
   3002..3037    -  CDS            rop (fragment): Rop protein, which maintains plasmids at low copy number; rop
   3132..3236    +  promoter       AmpR promoter: bla
   3237..4097    +  CDS            AmpR: β-lactamase; bla; confers resistance to ampicillin, carbenicillin, and related antibiotics
   4268..4856    +  rep_origin     ori: high-copy-number ColE1/pMB1/pBR322/pUC origin of replication
>Addgene plasmid #230742 | AiP1946 - pAAV-AiE2481m-minBG-SYFP2-WPRE3-BGHpA | addgene full sequence | sequence record 479077 | Addgene NGS Result
CCTGCAGGCAGCTGCGCGCTCGCTCGCTCACTGAGGCCGCCCGGGCGTCGGGCGACCTTTGGTCGCCCGG
CCTCAGTGAGCGAGCGAGCGCGCAGAGAGGGAGTGGCCAACTCCATCACTAGGGGTTCCTGCGGCCGCAA
AGCAGTCCGAAGTTCCCCTGACATTTTCTGACCCGGCATTGTCTGTAAAGGGCACAGGTTAACAATGTTT
AAGAAAAGATCACATACAATATATAAATCATGAAGGTCCCCAAGACACTGTGTGGTCCAGGGCTTCAGCT
TCAATACCACGCCAGCGAGGGGAGAGGTGGCTTTTCTTTTCACTTGCTCCCCACACTGGACTCACAGAGC
CATTCAAATGCCAACAAAGACAGTTTGGGATCTACAATCATTTGACATTTTTTTTCCTAAAGAAATTTAG
ACCCAAAAAAGTTGAGTAAATTTAGTCTTGTGAAGTACCACCCGCCTCCTCTTCTCCTCCCCTAAAAAGG
GCAAGAAAATTCATCATCAAAGGTCGCCCCCTGAGGAATGTCATCAGAGCGCAGTATTTCCACGCATGCA
TTTGTGTATACAAATCTCCAACTGTGCCAAACTCTTATAGGCAGAGGCAGGAGTGGGGCAGGAGACTGGG
CAAGGGGACAGCTGCTTTCCCTAGCGGTTTTGCGGCTGTTTTCCACTTTTGTCAGTACAACCTAGGTTCC
TGGTGTTCTGGGCAATCCTGTCTCTACTCAGCACACAGGGAAAAGGAAGAGAGACCTTTTCTTTCCTTGC
TCCACCATCCTAACTCAGGAACCCAAGGACATTCCCACCTGCTCATTAAAAATTCACTATTTTCGGAGCT
CGGGCTGGGCATAAAAGTCAGGGCAGAGCCATCTATTGCTTACATTTGCTTCTGGGATCCAGATCTTTCG
AAGCTAGCGCTACCGGTCGCCACCATGGTGAGCAAGGGCGAGGAGCTGTTCACCGGGGTGGTGCCCATCC
TGGTCGAGCTGGACGGCGACGTAAACGGCCACAAGTTCAGCGTGTCCGGCGAGGGCGAGGGCGATGCCAC
CTACGGCAAGCTGACCCTGAAGCTGATCTGCACCACCGGCAAGCTGCCCGTGCCCTGGCCCACCCTCGTG
ACCACCCTGGGCTACGGCGTGCAGTGCTTCGCCCGCTACCCCGACCACATGAAGCAGCACGACTTCTTCA
AGTCCGCCATGCCCGAAGGCTACGTCCAGGAGCGCACCATCTTCTTCAAGGACGACGGCAACTACAAGAC
CCGCGCCGAGGTGAAGTTCGAGGGCGACACCCTGGTGAACCGCATCGAGCTGAAGGGCATCGACTTCAAG
GAGGACGGCAACATCCTGGGGCACAAGCTGGAGTACAACTACAACAGCCACAACGTCTATATCACCGCCG
ACAAGCAGAAGAACGGCATCAAGGCCAACTTCAAGATCCGCCACAACATCGAGGACGGCGGCGTGCAGCT
CGCCGACCACTACCAGCAGAACACCCCCATCGGCGACGGCCCCGTGCTGCTGCCCGACAACCACTACCTG
AGCTACCAGTCCAAGCTGAGCAAAGACCCCAACGAGAAGCGCGATCACATGGTCCTGCTGGAGTTCGTGA
CCGCCGCCGGGATCACTCTCGGCATGGACGAGCTGTACAAGTAAGTCGACGGCGCGCCGCGGCCGCGAAT
TCGATATCATAATCAACCTCTGGATTACAAAATTTGTGAAAGATTGACTGGTATTCTTAACTATGTTGCT
CCTTTTACGCTATGTGGATACGCTGCTTTAATGCCTTTGTATCATGCTATTGCTTCCCGTATGGCTTTCA
TTTTCTCCTCCTTGTATAAATCCTGGTTAGTTCTTGCCACGGCGGAACTCATCGCCGCCTGCCTTGCCCG
CTGCTGGACAGGGGCTCGGCTGTTGGGCACTGACAATTCCGTGGCTCGAGAGATCTTCGACTGTGCCTTC
TAGTTGCCAGCCATCTGTTGTTTGCCCCTCCCCCGTGCCTTCCTTGACCCTGGAAGGTGCCACTCCCACT
GTCCTTTCCTAATAAAATGAGGAAATTGCATCGCATTGTCTGAGTAGGTGTCATTCTATTCTGGGGGGTG
GGGTGGGGCAGGACAGCAAGGGGGAGGATTGGGAAGACAATAGCAGGCATGAGATCTCACGTGCGGACCG
AGCGGCCGCAGGAACCCCTAGTGATGGAGTTGGCCACTCCCTCTCTGCGCGCTCGCTCGCTCACTGAGGC
CGGGCGACCAAAGGTCGCCCGACGCCCGGGCTTTGCCCGGGCGGCCTCAGTGAGCGAGCGAGCGCGCAGC
TGCCTGCAGGGGCGCCTGATGCGGTATTTTCTCCTTACGCATCTGTGCGGTATTTCACACCGCATA
[95 nt withheld, positions 2377-2471]
T
[46 nt withheld, positions 2473-2518]
C
[141 nt withheld, positions 2520-2660]
CCTTTGACGTTGGAGTCCACGTTCTTT
[37 nt withheld, positions 2688-2724]
ACTCTATCTCGGGCTATTCTTTTGATTTATAAGGGATTTTGCCGATTTCGGTCTATTGGTTAAAAAATGA
GCTGATTTAACAAAAATTTAACGCGAATTTTAACAAAATATTAACGTTTACAATTTTATGGTGCACTCTC
AGTACAATCTGCTCTGATGCCGCATAGTTAAGCCAGCCCCGACACCCGCCAACACCCGCTGACGCGCCCT
GACGGGCTTGTCTGCTCCCGGCATCCGCTTACAGACAAGCTGTGACCGTCTCCGGGAGCTGCATGTGTCA
GAGGTTTTCACCGTCATCACCGAAACGCGCGAGACGAAAGGGCCTCGTGATACGCCTATTTTTATAGGTT
AATGTCATGATAATAATGGTTTCTTAGACGTCAGGTGGCACTTTTCGGGGAAATGTGCGCGGAACCCCTA
TTTGTTTATTTTTCTAAATACATTCAAATATGTATCCGCTCATGAGACAATAACCCTGATAAATGCTTCA
ATAATATTGAAAAAGGAAGAGTATGAGTATTCAACATTTCCGTGTCGCCCTTATTCCCTTTTTTGCGGCA
TTTTGCCTTCCTGTTTTTGCTCACCCAGAAACGCTGGTGAAAGTAAAAGATGCTGAAGATCAGTTGGGTG
CACGAGTGGGTTACATCGAACTGGATCTCAACAGCGGTAAGATCCTTGAGAGTTTTCGCCCCGAAGAACG
TTTTCCAATGATGAGCACTTTTAAAGTTCTGCTATGTGGCGCGGTATTATCCCGTATTGACGCCGGGCAA
GAGCAACTCGGTCGCCGCATACACTATTCTCAGAATGACTTGGTTGAGTACTCACCAGTCACAGAAAAGC
ATCTTACGGATGGCATGACAGTAAGAGAATTATGCAGTGCTGCCATAACCATGAGTGATAACACTGCGGC
CAACTTACTTCTGACAACGATCGGAGGACCGAAGGAGCTAACCGCTTTTTTGCACAACATGGGGGATCAT
GTAACTCGCCTTGATCGTTGGGAACCGGAGCTGAATGAAGCCATACCAAACGACGAGCGTGACACCACGA
TGCCTGTAGCAATGGCAACAACGTTGCGCAAACTATTAACTGGCGAACTACTTACTCTAGCTTCCCGGCA
ACAATTAATAGACTGGATGGAGGCGGATAAAGTTGCAGGACCACTTCTGCGCTCGGCCCTTCCGGCTGGC
TGGTTTATTGCTGATAAATCTGGAGCCGGTGAGCGTGGGTCTCGCGGTATCATTGCAGCACTGGGGCCAG
ATGGTAAGCCCTCCCGTATCGTAGTTATCTACACGACGGGGAGTCAGGCAACTATGGATGAACGAAATAG
ACAGATCGCTGAGATAGGTGCCTCACTGATTAAGCATTGGTAACTGTCAGACCAAGTTTACTCATATATA
CTTTAGATTGATTTAAAACTTCATTTTTAATTTAAAAGGATCTAGGTGAAGATCCTTTTTGATAATCTCA
TGACCAAAATCCCTTAACGTGAGTTTTCGTTCCACTGAGCGTCAGACCCCGTAGAAAAGATCAAAGGATC
TTCTTGAGATCCTTTTTTTCTGCGCGTAATCTGCTGCTTGCAAACAAAAAAACCACCGCTACCAGCGGTG
GTTTGTTTGCCGGATCAAGAGCTACCAACTCTTTTTCCGAAGGTAACTGGCTTCAGCAGAGCGCAGATAC
CAAATACTGTTCTTCTAGTGTAGCCGTAGTTAGGCCACCACTTCAAGAACTCTGTAGCACCGCCTACATA
CCTCGCTCTGCTAATCCTGTTACCAGTGGCTGCTGCCAGTGGCGATAAGTCGTGTCTTACCGGGTTGGAC
TCAAGACGATAGTTACCGGATAAGGCGCAGCGGTCGGGCTGAACGGGGGGTTCGTGCACACAGCCCAGCT
TGGAGCGAACGACCTACACCGAACTGAGATACCTACAGCGTGAGCTATGAGAAAGCGCCACGCTTCCCGA
AGGGAGAAAGGCGGACAGGTATCCGGTAAGCGGCAGGGTCGGAACAGGAGAGCGCACGAGGGAGCTTCCA
GGGGGAAACGCCTGGTATCTTTATAGTCCTGTCGGGTTTCGCCACCTCTGACTTGAGCGTCGATTTTTGT
GATGCTCGTCAGGGGGGCGGAGCCTATGGAAAAACGCCAGCAACGCGGCCTTTTTACGGTTCCTGGCCTT
TTGCTGGCCTTTTGCTCACATGT
